>Addgene plasmid #144727 | TFORF3251 | addgene full sequence | sequence record 404339 | Addgene NGS Result
TTAATGTAGTCTTATGCAATACTCTTGTAGTCTTGCAACATGGTAACGATGAGTTAGCAACATGCCTTAC
AAGGAGAGAAAAAGCACCGTGCATGCCGATTGGTGGAAGTAAGGTGGTACGATCGTGCCTTATTAGGAAG
GCAACAGACGGGTCTGACATGGATTGGACGAACCACTGAATTGCCGCATTGCAGAGATATTGTATTTAAG
TGCCTAGCTCGATACATAAACGGGTCTCTCTGGTTAGACCAGATCTGAGCCTGGGAGCTCTCTGGCTAAC
TAGGGAACCCACTGCTTAAGCCTCAATAAAGCTTGCCTTGAGTGCTTCAAGTAGTGTGTGCCCGTCTGTT
GTGTGACTCTGGTAACTAGAGATCCCTCAGACCCTTTTAGTCAGTGTGGAAAATCTCTAGCAGTGGCGCC
CGAACAGGGACTTGAAAGCGAAAGGGAAACCAGAGGAGCTCTCTCGACGCAGGACTCGGCTTGCTGAAGC
GCGCACGGCAAGAGGCGAGGGGCGGCGACTGGTGAGTACGCCAAAAATTTTGACTAGCGGAGGCTAGAAG
GAGAGAGATGGGTGCGAGAGCGTCAGTATTAAGCGGGGGAGAATTAGATCGCGATGGGAAAAAATTCGGT
TAAGGCCAGGGGGAAAGAAAAAATATAAATTAAAACATATAGTATGGGCAAGCAGGGAGCTAGAACGATT
CGCAGTTAATCCTGGCCTGTTAGAAACATCAGAAGGCTGTAGACAAATACTGGGACAGCTACAACCATCC
CTTCAGACAGGATCAGAAGAACTTAGATCATTATATAATACAGTAGCAACCCTCTATTGTGTGCATCAAA
GGATAGAGATAAAAGACACCAAGGAAGCTTTAGACAAGATAGAGGAAGAGCAAAACAAAAGTAAGACCAC
CGCACAGCAAGCGGCCGCTGATCTTCAGACCTGGAGGAGGAGATATGAGGGACAATTGGAGAAGTGAATT
ATATAAATATAAAGTAGTAAAAATTGAACCATTAGGAGTAGCACCCACCAAGGCAAAGAGAAGAGTGGTG
CAGAGAGAAAAAAGAGCAGTGGGAATAGGAGCTTTGTTCCTTGGGTTCTTGGGAGCAGCAGGAAGCACTA
TGGGCGCAGCGTCAATGACGCTGACGGTACAGGCCAGACAATTATTGTCTGGTATAGTGCAGCAGCAGAA
CAATTTGCTGAGGGCTATTGAGGCGCAACAGCATCTGTTGCAACTCACAGTCTGGGGCATCAAGCAGCTC
CAGGCAAGAATCCTGGCTGTGGAAAGATACCTAAAGGATCAACAGCTCCTGGGGATTTGGGGTTGCTCTG
GAAAACTCATTTGCACCACTGCTGTGCCTTGGAATGCTAGTTGGAGTAATAAATCTCTGGAACAGATTTG
GAATCACACGACCTGGATGGAGTGGGACAGAGAAATTAACAATTACACAAGCTTAATACACTCCTTAATT
GAAGAATCGCAAAACCAGCAAGAAAAGAATGAACAAGAATTATTGGAATTAGATAAATGGGCAAGTTTGT
GGAATTGGTTTAACATAACAAATTGGCTGTGGTATATAAAATTATTCATAATGATAGTAGGAGGCTTGGT
AGGTTTAAGAATAGTTTTTGCTGTACTTTCTATAGTGAATAGAGTTAGGCAGGGATATTCACCATTATCG
TTTCAGACCCACCTCCCAACCCCGAGGGGACCCATGCATTGCATCTCAATTAGTCAGCAACCAGGTGTGG
AAAGTCCCCAGGCTCCCCAGCAGGCAGAAGTATGCAAAGCATGCGTCTCAATTAGTCAGCAACCATAGTC
CCGCCCCTAACTCCGCCCATCCCGCCCCTAACTCCGCCCAGTTCCGCCCATTCTCCGCCCCATGGCTGAC
TAATTTTTTTTATTTATGCAGAGGCCGAGGCCGCCTCGGCCTCTGAGCTATTCCAGAAGTAGTGAGGAGG
CTTTTTTGGAGGCCTAGGCTTTTGCAAAAAGCTTTCTAGAGGTACCACCGGAGCTTACCATGACCGAGTA
CAAGCCCACGGTGCGCCTCGCCACCCGCGACGACGTCCCCAGGGCCGTACGCACCCTCGCCGCCGCGTTC
GCCGACTACCCCGCCACGCGCCACACCGTCGATCCGGACCGCCACATCGAGCGGGTCACCGAGCTGCAAG
AACTCTTCCTCACGCGCGTCGGGCTCGACATCGGCAAGGTGTGGGTCGCGGACGACGGCGCCGCCGTGGC
GGTCTGGACCACGCCGGAGAGCGTCGAAGCGGGGGCGGTGTTCGCCGAGATCGGCCCGCGCATGGCCGAG
TTGAGCGGTTCCCGGCTGGCCGCGCAGCAACAGATGGAAGGCCTCCTGGCGCCGCACCGGCCCAAGGAGC
CCGCGTGGTTCCTGGCCACCGTCGGCGTCTCGCCCGACCACCAGGGCAAGGGTCTGGGCAGCGCCGTCGT
GCTCCCCGGAGTGGAGGCGGCCGAGCGCGCCGGGGTGCCCGCCTTCCTGGAGACCTCCGCGCCCCGCAAC
CTCCCCTTCTACGAGCGGCTCGGCTTCACCGTCACCGCCGACGTCGAGGTGCCCGAAGGACCGCGCACCT
GGTGCATGACCCGCAAGCCCGGTGCCAGTTAACGAATTCTAGATCTTGAGACAAATGGCAGTATTCATCC
ACAATTTTAAAAGAAAAGGGGGGATTGGGGGGTACAGTGCAGGGGAAAGAATAGTAGACATAATAGCAAC
AGACATACAAACTAAAGAATTACAAAAACAAATTACAAAAATTCAAAATTTTCGGGTTTATTACAGGGAC
AGCAGAGATCCACTTTGGCGCCGGCTCGAGGCCTGCAGGTGCAAAGATGGATAAAGTTTTAAACAGAGAG
GAATCTTTGCAGCTAATGGACCTTCTAGGTCTTGAAAGGAGTGGGAATTGGCTCCGGTGCCCGTCAGTGG
GCAGAGCGCACATCGCCCACAGTCCCCGAGAAGTTGGGGGGAGGGGTCGGCAATTGAACCGGTGCCTAGA
GAAGGTGGCGCGGGGTAAACTGGGAAAGTGATGTCGTGTACTGGCTCCGCCTTTTTCCCGAGGGTGGGGG
AGAACCGTATATAAGTGCAGTAGTCGCCGTGAACGTTCTTTTTCGCAACGGGTTTGCCGCCAGAACACAG
GTAAGTGCCGTGTGTGGTTCCCGCGGGCCTGGCCTCTTTACGGGTTATGGCCCTTGCGTGCCTTGAATTA
CTTCCACCTGGCTGCAGTACGTGATTCTTGATCCCGAGCTTCGGGTTGGAAGTGGGTGGGAGAGTTCGAG
GCCTTGCGCTTAAGGAGCCCCTTCGCCTCGTGCTTGAGTTGAGGCCTGGCCTGGGCGCTGGGGCCGCCGC
GTGCGAATCTGGTGGCACCTTCGCGCCTGTCTCGCTGCTTTCGATAAGTCTCTAGCCATTTAAAATTTTT
GATGACCTGCTGCGACGCTTTTTTTCTGGCAAGATAGTCTTGTAAATGCGGGCCAAGATCTGCACACTGG
TATTTCGGTTTTTGGGGCCGCGGGCGGCGACGGGGCCCGTGCGTCCCAGCGCACATGTTCGGCGAGGCGG
GGCCTGCGAGCGCGGCCACCGAGAATCGGACGGGGGTAGTCTCAAGCTGGCCGGCCTGCTCTGGTGCCTG
GCCTCGCGCCGCCGTGTATCGCCCCGCCCTGGGCGGCAAGGCTGGCCCGGTCGGCACCAGTTGCGTGAGC
GGAAAGATGGCCGCTTCCCGGCCCTGCTGCAGGGAGCTCAAAATGGAGGACGCGGCGCTCGGGAGAGCGG
GCGGGTGAGTCACCCACACAAAGGAAAAGGGCCTTTCCGTCCTCAGCCGTCGCTTCATGTGACTCCACGG
AGTACCGGGCGCCGTCCAGGCACCTCGATTAGTTCTCGAGCTTTTGGAGTACGTCGTCTTTAGGTTGGGG
GGAGGGGTTTTATGCGATGGAGTTTCCCCACACTGAGTGGGTGGAGACTGAAGTTAGGCCAGCTTGGCAC
TTGATGTAATTCTCCTTGGAATTTGCCCTTTTTGAGTTTGGATCTTGGTTCATTCTCAAGCCTCAGACAG
TGGTTCAAAGTTTTTTTCTTCCATTTCAGGTGTCGTGAGGCTAGCATCGATTGATCAACAAGTTTGTACA
AAAAAGTTGGCATGGCGCAGTCTATTAACATCACGGAGCTGAATCTGCCGCAGCTAGAAATGCTCAAGAA
CCAGCTGGACCAGGAAGTGGAGTTCTTGTCCACGTCCATTGCTCAGCTCAAAGTGGTACAGACCAAGTAT
GTGGAAGCCAAGGACTGTCTGAACGTGCTGAACAAGAGCAACGAGGGGAAAGAATTACTCGTCCCACTGA
CGAGTTCTATGTATGTCCCTGGGAAGCTGCATGATGTGGAACACGTGCTCATCGATGTGGGAACTGGGTA
CTATGTAGAGAAGACAGCTGAGGATGCCAAGGACTTCTTCAAGAGGAAGATAGATTTTCTAACCAAGCAG
ATGGAGAAAATCCAACCAGCTCTTCAGGAGAAGCACGCCATGAAACAGGCCGTCATGGAAATGATGAGTC
AGAAGATTCAGCAGCTCACAGCCCTGGGGGCAGCTCAGGCTACTGCTAAGGCCTGCCCAACTTTCTTGTA
CAAAGTGGTTGATATCGGTAAGCCTATCCCTAACCCTCTCCTCGGTCTCGATTCTACGTAGTAATGAACT
AGTCCGTAACTTGAAAGTATTTCGATTTCTTGGCTTTATATATCTTGTGGAAAGGACGAAGCATCGATGA
CTCAGTGTAACCCACGCGTTAAGTCGACAATCAACCTCTGGATTACAAAATTTGTGAAAGATTGACTGGT
ATTCTTAACTATGTTGCTCCTTTTACGCTATGTGGATACGCTGCTTTAATGCCTTTGTATCATGCTATTG
CTTCCCGTATGGCTTTCATTTTCTCCTCCTTGTATAAATCCTGGTTGCTGTCTCTTTATGAGGAGTTGTG
GCCCGTTGTCAGGCAACGTGGCGTGGTGTGCACTGTGTTTGCTGACGCAACCCCCACTGGTTGGGGCATT
GCCACCACCTGTCAGCTCCTTTCCGGGACTTTCGCTTTCCCCCTCCCTATTGCCACGGCGGAACTCATCG
CCGCCTGCCTTGCCCGCTGCTGGACAGGGGCTCGGCTGTTGGGCACTGACAATTCCGTGGTGTTGTCGGG
GAAATCATCGTCCTTTCCTTGGCTGCTCGCCTGTGTTGCCACCTGGATTCTGCGCGGGACGTCCTTCTGC
TACGTCCCTTCGGCCCTCAATCCAGCGGACCTTCCTTCCCGCGGCCTGCTGCCGGCTCTGCGGCCTCTTC
CGCGTCTTCGCCTTCGCCCTCAGACGAGTCGGATCTCCCTTTGGGCCGCCTCCCCGCGTCGACTTTAAGA
CCAATGACTTACAAGGCAGCTGTAGATCTTAGCCACTTTTTAAAAGAAAAGGGGGGACTGGAAGGGCTAA
TTCACTCCCAACGAAGACAAGATCTGCTTTTTGCTTGTACTGGGTCTCTCTGGTTAGACCAGATCTGAGC
CTGGGAGCTCTCTGGCTAACTAGGGAACCCACTGCTTAAGCCTCAATAAAGCTTGCCTTGAGTGCTTCAA
GTAGTGTGTGCCCGTCTGTTGTGTGACTCTGGTAACTAGAGATCCCTCAGACCCTTTTAGTCAGTGTGGA
AAATCTCTAGCAGTACGTATAGTAGTTCATGTCATCTTATTATTCAGTATTTATAACTTGCAAAGAAATG
AATATCAGAGAGTGAGAGGAACTTGTTTATTGCAGCTTATAATGGTTACAAATAAAGCAATAGCATCACA
AATTTCACAAATAAAGCATTTTTTTCACTGCATTCTAGTTGTGGTTTGTCCAAACTCATCAATGTATCTT
ATCATGTCTGGCTCTAGCTATCCCGCCCCTAACTCCGCCCATCCCGCCCCTAACTCCGCCCAGTTCCGCC
CATTCTCCGCCCCATGGCTGACTAATTTTTTTTATTTATGCAGAGGCCGAGGCCGCCTCGGCCTCTGAGC
TATTCCAGAAGTAGTGAGGAGGCTTTTTTGGAGGCCTAGGGACGTACCCAATTCGCCCTATAGTGAGTCG
TATTACGCGCGCTCACTGGCCGTCGTTTTACAACGTCGTGACTGGGAAAACCCTGGCGTTACCCAACTTA
ATCGCCTTGCAGCACATCCCCCTTTCGCCAGCTGGCGTAATAGCGAAGAGGCCCGCACCGATCGCCCTTC
CCAACAGTTGCGCAGCCTGAATGGCGAATGGG
[124 nt withheld, positions 6263-6386]
C
[91 nt withheld, positions 6388-6478]
A
[49 nt withheld, positions 6480-6528]
CCTTTGACGTTGGAGTCCACGTTCTTT
[37 nt withheld, positions 6556-6592]
ACCCTATCTCGGTCTATTCTTTTGATTTATAAGGGATTTTGCCGATTTCGGCCTATTGGTTAAAAAATGA
GCTGATTTAACAAAAATTTAACGCGAATTTTAACAAAATATTAACGCTTACAATTTAGGTGGCACTTTTC
GGGGAAATGTGCGCGGAACCCCTATTTGTTTATTTTTCTAAATACATTCAAATATGTATCCGCTCATGAG
ACAATAACCCTGATAAATGCTTCAATAATATTGAAAAAGGAAGAGTATGAGTATTCAACATTTCCGTGTC
GCCCTTATTCCCTTTTTTGCGGCATTTTGCCTTCCTGTTTTTGCTCACCCAGAAACGCTGGTGAAAGTAA
AAGATGCTGAAGATCAGTTGGGTGCACGAGTGGGTTACATCGAACTGGATCTCAACAGCGGTAAGATCCT
TGAGAGTTTTCGCCCCGAAGAACGTTTTCCAATGATGAGCACTTTTAAAGTTCTGCTATGTGGCGCGGTA
TTATCCCGTATTGACGCCGGGCAAGAGCAACTCGGTCGCCGCATACACTATTCTCAGAATGACTTGGTTG
AGTACTCACCAGTCACAGAAAAGCATCTTACGGATGGCATGACAGTAAGAGAATTATGCAGTGCTGCCAT
AACCATGAGTGATAACACTGCGGCCAACTTACTTCTGACAACGATCGGAGGACCGAAGGAGCTAACCGCT
TTTTTGCACAACATGGGGGATCATGTAACTCGCCTTGATCGTTGGGAACCGGAGCTGAATGAAGCCATAC
CAAACGACGAGCGTGACACCACGATGCCTGTAGCAATGGCAACAACGTTGCGCAAACTATTAACTGGCGA
ACTACTTACTCTAGCTTCCCGGCAACAATTAATAGACTGGATGGAGGCGGATAAAGTTGCAGGACCACTT
CTGCGCTCGGCCCTTCCGGCTGGCTGGTTTATTGCTGATAAATCTGGAGCCGGTGAGCGTGGGTCTCGCG
GTATCATTGCAGCACTGGGGCCAGATGGTAAGCCCTCCCGTATCGTAGTTATCTACACGACGGGGAGTCA
GGCAACTATGGATGAACGAAATAGACAGATCGCTGAGATAGGTGCCTCACTGATTAAGCATTGGTAACTG
TCAGACCAAGTTTACTCATATATACTTTAGATTGATTTAAAACTTCATTTTTAATTTAAAAGGATCTAGG
TGAAGATCCTTTTTGATAATCTCATGACCAAAATCCCTTAACGTGAGTTTTCGTTCCACTGAGCGTCAGA
CCCCGTAGAAAAGATCAAAGGATCTTCTTGAGATCCTTTTTTTCTGCGCGTAATCTGCTGCTTGCAAACA
AAAAAACCACCGCTACCAGCGGTGGTTTGTTTGCCGGATCAAGAGCTACCAACTCTTTTTCCGAAGGTAA
CTGGCTTCAGCAGAGCGCAGATACCAAATACTGTTCTTCTAGTGTAGCCGTAGTTAGGCCACCACTTCAA
GAACTCTGTAGCACCGCCTACATACCTCGCTCTGCTAATCCTGTTACCAGTGGCTGCTGCCAGTGGCGAT
AAGTCGTGTCTTACCGGGTTGGACTCAAGACGATAGTTACCGGATAAGGCGCAGCGGTCGGGCTGAACGG
GGGGTTCGTGCACACAGCCCAGCTTGGAGCGAACGACCTACACCGAACTGAGATACCTACAGCGTGAGCT
ATGAGAAAGCGCCACGCTTCCCGAAGGGAGAAAGGCGGACAGGTATCCGGTAAGCGGCAGGGTCGGAACA
GGAGAGCGCACGAGGGAGCTTCCAGGGGGAAACGCCTGGTATCTTTATAGTCCTGTCGGGTTTCGCCACC
TCTGACTTGAGCGTCGATTTTTGTGATGCTCGTCAGGGGGGCGGAGCCTATGGAAAAACGCCAGCAACGC
GGCCTTTTTACGGTTCCTGGCCTTTTGCTGGCCTTTTGCTCACATGTTCTTTCCTGCGTTATCCCCTGAT
TCTGTGGATAACCGTATTACCGCCTTTGAGTGAGCTGATACCGCTCGCCGCAGCCGAACGACCGAGCGCA
GCGAGTCAGTGAGCGAGGAAGCGGAAGAGCGCCCAATACGCAAACCGCCTCTCCCCGCGCGTTGGCCGAT
TCATTAATGCAGCTGGCACGACAGGTTTCCCGACTGGAAAGCGGGCAGTGAGCGCAACGCAATTAATGTG
AGTTAGCTCACTCATTAGGCACCCCAGGCTTTACACTTTATGCTTCCGGCTCGTATGTTGTGTGGAATTG
TGAGCGGATAACAATTTCACACAGGAAACAGCTATGACCATGATTACGCCAAGCGCGCAATTAACCCTCA
CTAAAGGGAACAAAAGCTGGAGCTGCAAGC
Features (pLannotate 1.2.2; 34 found; start..end, strand, type, name):
      5..231     +  promoter       RSV promoter: Rous sarcoma virus enhancer/promoter
    232..412     +  LTR            5' LTR (truncated): truncated 5' long terminal repeat (LTR) from HIV-1
    459..584     +  misc_feature   HIV-1 Ψ: packaging signal of human immunodeficiency virus type 1
    568..931     +  CDS            HIV-1 gag (fragment): gag protein from human immunodeficiency virus 1; gag
   1077..1310    +  misc_feature   RRE: The Rev response element (RRE) of HIV-1 allows for Rev-dependent mRNA export from the nucleus to the cytoplasm.
   1687..1713    +  CDS            Rev (fragment): human immunodeficiency virus 1 (HIV-1) Rev protein; rev; enhances nuclear export of unspliced and incompletely spliced viral mRNAs
   1720..1743    +  promoter       SV40 promoter (fragment): SV40 early promoter
   1744..1815    +  promoter       SV40 promoter (fragment): SV40 enhancer and early promoter
   1839..1974    +  rep_origin     SV40 ori: SV40 origin of replication
   2020..2616    +  CDS            PuroR (fragment): puromycin N-acetyltransferase; pac from Streptomyces; confers resistance to puromycin
   2665..2782    +  misc_feature   cPPT/CTS: central polypurine tract and central termination sequence of HIV-1
   2847..2913    +  CDS            small t antigen (fragment): SV40 (simian virus 40) small t antigen
   2920..4098    +  promoter       EF-1α promoter: strong constitutive promoter for human elongation factor EF-1α
   4119..4136    +  protein_bind   attB1 (fragment): mutant version of attB; core recombination site for the Gateway® BP reaction BP Clonase™
   4142..4603    +  CDS            PFDN5: PFD5_HUMAN - Also known as MM1, PFD5. Experimental evidence at protein level: Swiss-Prot protein existence level 1. Binds specifically to cytosolic chaperonin (c-CPN) and transfers target proteins to it. Binds to nascent polypeptide chain and promotes folding in an environment in which there are many competing pathways for nonnative proteins. Represses the transcriptional activity of MYC. From Homo sapiens (Human).
   4606..4629    -  protein_bind   attB2: mutant version of attB; recombination site for the Gateway® BP reaction BP Clonase™
   4637..4678    +  CDS            V5 tag: epitope tag from simian virus 5
   4694..4747    +  promoter       U6 promoter (fragment): RNA polymerase III promoter for human U6 snRNA
   4789..5377    +  misc_feature   WPRE: woodchuck hepatitis virus posttranscriptional regulatory element
   5428..5447    +  misc_feature   cPPT/CTS (fragment): central polypurine tract and central termination sequence of HIV-1
   5449..5682    +  LTR            3' LTR (ΔU3): self-inactivating 3' long terminal repeat (LTR) from HIV-1
   5760..5881    +  polyA_signal   SV40 poly(A) signal: SV40 polyadenylation signal
   5921..6056    +  rep_origin     SV40 ori: SV40 origin of replication
   6077..6095    -  promoter       T7 promoter: promoter for bacteriophage T7 RNA polymerase
   6103..6258    +  CDS            lacZα (fragment): LacZα fragment of β-galactosidase; lacZ fragment
   6263..6691    +  rep_origin     f1 ori (sequence partly withheld): f1 bacteriophage origin of replication; arrow indicates direction of (+) strand synthesis
   6744..6848    +  promoter       AmpR promoter: bla
   6849..7709    +  CDS            AmpR: β-lactamase; bla; confers resistance to ampicillin, carbenicillin, and related antibiotics
   7880..8468    +  rep_origin     ori: high-copy-number ColE1/pMB1/pBR322/pUC origin of replication
   8651..8743    +  CDS            lacI (fragment): lac repressor; lacI; The lac repressor binds to the lac operator to inhibit transcription in E. coli. This inhibition can be relieved by adding lactose or isopropyl-β-D-thiogalactopyranoside (IPTG).
   8756..8777    +  protein_bind   CAP binding site: CAP binding activates transcription in the presence of cAMP. E. coli catabolite activator protein
   8792..8822    +  promoter       lac promoter: promoter for the E. coli lac operon
   8830..8846    +  protein_bind   lac operator: The lac repressor binds to the lac operator to inhibit transcription in E. coli. This inhibition can be relieved by adding lactose or isopropyl-β-D-thiogalactopyranoside (IPTG). lac repressor encoded by lacI
   8891..8909    +  promoter       T3 promoter: promoter for bacteriophage T3 RNA polymerase
