[The description below was written by a language model from this plasmid's Addgene catalogue record and pLannotate feature annotations shown in this document.]
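Description:
TFORF3251 is a lentiviral mammalian expression plasmid built on the pLX_TRC317 backbone from the Broad Institute Genetic Perturbation Platform, and it belongs to a barcoded transcription factor ORF collection. It is propagated in E. coli as a high-copy plasmid through a ColE1/pUC-type origin with ampicillin selection (AmpR), and it also carries an f1 origin. The depositor notes that the plasmid can recombine, which is a common issue for LTR-containing vectors. The sequenced record is about 8.9 kb.

The viral portion has a third-generation, self-inactivating layout. An RSV promoter drives a truncated HIV-1 5' LTR, followed by the Ψ packaging signal with a partial gag region, the RRE for Rev-dependent nuclear export, a cPPT/CTS element, WPRE to enhance transcript expression, and a ΔU3 3' LTR with a downstream SV40 polyadenylation signal. Inside the provirus, an SV40 early promoter drives puromycin N-acetyltransferase so that transduced cells can be selected. A separate EF-1α promoter drives the human PFDN5 ORF (prefoldin subunit 5, also called MM-1), which corresponds to a RefSeq transcript named by the depositor. PFDN5 was introduced by Gateway cloning and is flanked by attB1 and attB2 sites, with the ORF continuing through attB2 into a C-terminal V5 epitope tag for detection.

According to the record, each construct in the collection has a unique 24-bp barcode that identifies its ORF. The feature table does not annotate this barcode, so its position cannot be stated, although a short U6 promoter fragment lies between the V5 tag and WPRE. The construct is intended for overexpressing PFDN5, individually or in pooled screens read out by barcode, such as directed differentiation studies.
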