Addgene plasmid #144727: TFORF3251
Purpose: Lentiviral vector for overexpressing transcription factor ORFs with unique 24-bp barcodes. Barcodes facilitate identification of transcription factors in pooled screens.
Depositing lab: Feng Zhang. Depositing organization: Broad Institute. Publication: A transcription factor atlas of directed differentiation. Joung J, Ma S, Tay T, Geiger-Schuller KR, Kirchgatterer PC, Verdine VK, Guo B, Arias-Garcia MA, Allen WE, Singh A, Kuksenko O, Abudayyeh OO, Gootenberg JS, Fu Z, Macrae RK, Buenrostro JD, Regev A, Zhang F. Cell. 2023 Jan 5;186(1):209-229.e26. doi: 10.1016/j.cell.2022.11.026. PubMed 36608654.
Backbone
  Vector backbone: pLX_TRC317
  Backbone manufacturer: Broad Institute Genetic Perturbation Platform
  Backbone size w/o insert (bp): 8264
  Vector type: Mammalian Expression, Lentiviral
  Selectable markers: Puromycin
Growth in bacteria
  Bacterial resistance: Ampicillin, 100 μg/mL
  Growth temperature: 37°C
  Growth strain: NEB Stable
  Copy number: High Copy
Gene/Insert
  Gene/Insert name: PFDN5
  Species: H. sapiens (human)
  Insert size (bp): 668
  Entrez Gene: PFDN5 (a.k.a. MM-1, MM1, PFD5)
  Promoter: EF1a
  Tag / fusion protein: V5 (C terminal on insert)
  Cloning method: Gateway Cloning
  Sequencing primers: 5′ GGGTGGAGACTGAAGTTAGGCCAG; 3′ CACATAGCGTAAAAGGAGCAACATAG
Resource information
  A portion of this plasmid was derived from a plasmid made by: Broad Institute Genetic Perturbation Platform
Terms and licenses: Academic/Nonprofit Terms; Industry Terms: Not Available to Industry
Depositor comments: NM_002624.3 Please test multiple small colonies in case of plasmid recombination. To make this collection available in a timely manner, a portion of this collection was not fully sequenced by Addgene. If an Addgene verified full plasmid sequence is not available, please contact us prior to placing an order to request the full sequence.
How to cite: TFORF3251 was a gift from Feng Zhang (Addgene plasmid # 144727 ; http://n2t.net/addgene:144727 ; RRID:Addgene_144727)
