>Addgene plasmid #144727 | TFORF3251 | depositor partial sequence | sequence record 286296 | Insert
ATCGATTGATCAACAAGTTTGTACAAAAAAGTTGGCATGGCGCAGTCTATTAACATCACGGAGCTGAATC
TGCCGCAGCTAGAAATGCTCAAGAACCAGCTGGACCAGGAAGTGGAGTTCTTGTCCACGTCCATTGCTCA
GCTCAAAGTGGTACAGACCAAGTATGTGGAAGCCAAGGACTGTCTGAACGTGCTGAACAAGAGCAACGAG
GGGAAAGAATTACTCGTCCCACTGACGAGTTCTATGTATGTCCCTGGGAAGCTGCATGATGTGGAACACG
TGCTCATCGATGTGGGAACTGGGTACTATGTAGAGAAGACAGCTGAGGATGCCAAGGACTTCTTCAAGAG
GAAGATAGATTTTCTAACCAAGCAGATGGAGAAAATCCAACCAGCTCTTCAGGAGAAGCACGCCATGAAA
CAGGCCGTCATGGAAATGATGAGTCAGAAGATTCAGCAGCTCACAGCCCTGGGGGCAGCTCAGGCTACTG
CTAAGGCCTGCCCAACTTTCTTGTACAAAGTGGTTGATATCGGTAAGCCTATCCCTAACCCTCTCCTCGG
TCTCGATTCTACGTAGTAATGAACTAGTCCGTAACTTGAAAGTATTTCGATTTCTTGGCTTTATATATCT
TGTGGAAAGGACGAAGCATCGATGACTCAGTGTAACCC
