>Addgene plasmid #144727 | TFORF3251 | depositor partial sequence | sequence record 286297 | Barcode
AGCATCGATGACTCAGTGTAACCC
